>Addgene plasmid #240531 | pCMV-MMLVgag-D3A-3L-dCas9-ZIM3 | addgene full sequence | sequence record 483544 | Addgene NGS Result
GAAGATCCTTTGATCTTTTCTACGGGGTCTGACGCTCAGTGGAACGAAAACTCACGTTAAGGGATTTTGG
TCATGAGATTATCAAAAAGGATCTTCACCTAGATCCTTTTAAATTAAAAATGAAGTTTTAAATCAATCTA
AAGTATATATGAGTAAACTTGGTCTGACAGTTACCAATGCTTAATCAGTGAGGCACCTATCTCAGCGATC
TGTCTATTTCGTTCATCCATAGTTGCCTGACTCCCCGTCGTGTAGATAACTACGATACGGGAGGGCTTAC
CATCTGGCCCCAGTGCTGCAATGATACCGCGAGACCCACGCTCACCGGCTCCAGATTTATCAGCAATAAA
CCAGCCAGCCGGAAGGGCCGAGCGCAGAAGTGGTCCTGCAACTTTATCCGCCTCCATCCAGTCTATTAAT
TGTTGCCGGGAAGCTAGAGTAAGTAGTTCGCCAGTTAATAGTTTGCGCAACGTTGTTGCCATTGCTACAG
GCATCGTGGTGTCACGCTCGTCGTTTGGTATGGCTTCATTCAGCTCCGGTTCCCAACGATCAAGGCGAGT
TACATGATCCCCCATGTTGTGCAAAAAAGCGGTTAGCTCCTTCGGTCCTCCGATCGTTGTCAGAAGTAAG
TTGGCCGCAGTGTTATCACTCATGGTTATGGCAGCACTGCATAATTCTCTTACTGTCATGCCATCCGTAA
GATGCTTTTCTGTGACTGGTGAGTACTCAACCAAGTCATTCTGAGAATAGTGTATGCGGCGACCGAGTTG
CTCTTGCCCGGCGTCAATACGGGATAATACCGCGCCACATAGCAGAACTTTAAAAGTGCTCATCATTGGA
AAACGTTCTTCGGGGCGAAAACTCTCAAGGATCTTACCGCTGTTGAGATCCAGTTCGATGTAACCCACTC
GTGCACCCAACTGATCTTCAGCATCTTTTACTTTCACCAGCGTTTCTGGGTGAGCAAAAACAGGAAGGCA
AAATGCCGCAAAAAAGGGAATAAGGGCGACACGGAAATGTTGAATACTCATACTCTTCCTTTTTCAATAT
TATTGAAGCATTTATCAGGGTTATTGTCTCATGAGCGGATACATATTTGAATGTATTTAGAAAAATAAAC
AAATAGGGGTTCCGCGCACATTTCCCCGAAAAGTGCCACCTAAATTGTAAGCGTTAATATTTTGTTAAAA
TTCGCGTTAAATTTTTGTTAAATCAGCTCATTTTTTAACCAATAGGCCGAAATCGGCAAAATCCCTTATA
AATCAAAAGAATAGACCGAGATAGGGT
[37 nt withheld, positions 1288-1324]
AAAGAACGTGGACTCCAACGTCAAAGG
[49 nt withheld, positions 1352-1400]
T
[91 nt withheld, positions 1402-1492]
G
[124 nt withheld, positions 1494-1617]
CCCATTCGCCATTCAGGCTGCGCAACTGTTGGGAAGGGCGATCGGTGCGGGCCTCTTCGCTATTACGCCA
GCTGGCGAAAGGGGGATGTGCTGCAAGGCGATTAAGTTGGGTAACGCCAGGGTTTTCCCAGTCACGACGT
TGTAAAACGACGGCCAGTGAGCGCGCGTAATACGACTCACTATAGGGCGAATTGGAGCTCCACCGCGGTG
GCGGCCGCTCTAGAGAGCTTGGCCCATTGCATACGTTGTATCCATATCATAATATGTACATTTATATTGG
CTCATGTCCAACATTACCGCCATGTTGACATTGATTATTGACTAGTTATTAATAGTAATCAATTACGGGG
TCATTAGTTCATAGCCCATATATGGAGTTCCGCGTTACATAACTTACGGTAAATGGCCCGCCTGGCTGAC
CGCCCAACGACCCCCGCCCATTGACGTCAATAATGACGTATGTTCCCATAGTAACGCCAATAGGGACTTT
CCATTGACGTCAATGGGTGGAGTATTTACGGTAAACTGCCCACTTGGCAGTACATCAAGTGTATCATATG
CCAAGTACGCCCCCTATTGACGTCAATGACGGTAAATGGCCCGCCTGGCATTATGCCCAGTACATGACCT
TATGGGACTTTCCTACTTGGCAGTACATCTACGTATTAGTCATCGCTATTACCATGGTGATGCGGTTTTG
GCAGTACATCAATGGGCGTGGATAGCGGTTTGACTCACGGGGATTTCCAAGTCTCCACCCCATTGACGTC
AATGGGAGTTTGTTTTGGCACCAAAATCAACGGGACTTTCCAAAATGTCGTAACAACTCCGCCCCATTGA
CGCAAATGGGCGGTAGGCGTGTACGGTGGGAGGTCTATATAAGCAGAGCTCGTTTAGTGAACCGTCAGAT
CGCCTGGAGACGCCATCCACGCTGTTTTGACCTCCATAGAAGACACCGGGACCGATCCAGCCTCCGGTCG
ACCGATCCTGAGAACTTCAGGGTGAGTTTGGGGACCCTTGATTGTTCTTTCTTTTTCGCTATTGTAAAAT
TCATGTTATATGGAGGGGGCAAAGTTTTCAGGGTGTTGTTTAGAATGGGAAGATGTCCCTTGTATCACCA
TGGACCCTCATGATAATTTTGTTTCTTTCACTTTCTACTCTGTTGACAACCATTGTCTCCTCTTATTTTC
TTTTCATTTTCTGTAACTTTTTCGTTAAACTTTAGCTTGCATTTGTAACGAATTTTTAAATTCACTTTTG
TTTATTTGTCAGATTGTAAGTACTTTCTCTAATCACTTTTTTTTCAAGGCAATCAGGGTATATTATATTG
TACTTCAGCACAGTTTTAGAGAACAATTGTTATAATTAAATGATAAGGTAGAATATTTCTGCATATAAAT
TCTGGCTGGCGTGGAAATATTCTTATTGGTAGAAACAACTACACCCTGGTCATCATCCTGCCTTTCTCTT
TATGGTTACAATGATATACACTGTTTGAGATGAGGATAAAATACTCTGAGTCCAAACCGGGCCCCTCTGC
TAACCATGTTCATGCCTTCTTCTCTTTCCTACAGCTCCTGGGCAACGTGCTGGTTGTTGTGCTGTCTCAT
CATTTTGGCAAAGAATTCCTCGAGGGCCGGATCCGAATTCCTGTATTTGTCTGAAAACATGGGCCAGACT
GTTACCACTCCCTTAAGTTTGACCTTAGGTCACTGGAAAGATGTCGAGCGGATCGCTCACAACCAGTCGG
TAGATGTCAAGAAGAGACGTTGGGTTACCTTCTGCTCTGCAGAATGGCCAACCTTTAACGTCGGATGGCC
GCGAGACGGCACCTTTAACCGAGACCTCATCACCCAGGTTAAGATCAAGGTCTTTTCACCTGGCCCGCAT
GGACACCCAGACCAGGTCCCCTACATCGTGACCTGGGAAGCCTTGGCTTTTGACCCCCCTCCCTGGGTCA
AGCCCTTTGTACACCCTAAGCCTCCGCCTCCTCTTCCTCCATCCGCCCCGTCTCTCCCCCTTGAACCTCC
TCGTTCGACCCCGCCTCGATCCTCCCTTTATCCAGCCCTCACTCCTTCTCTAGGCGCCAAACCTAAACCT
CAAGTTCTTTCTGACAGTGGGGGGCCGCTCATCGACCTACTTACAGAAGACCCCCCGCCTTATAGGGACC
CAAGACCACCCCCTTCCGACAGGGACGGAAATGGTGGAGAAGCGACCCCTGCGGGAGAGGCACCGGACCC
CTCCCCAATGGCATCTCGCCTACGTGGGAGACGGGAGCCCCCTGTGGCCGACTCCACTACCTCGCAGGCA
TTCCCCCTCCGCGCAGGAGGAAACGGACAGCTTCAATACTGGCCGTTCTCCTCTTCTGACCTTTACAACT
GGAAAAATAATAACCCTTCTTTTTCTGAAGATCCAGGTAAACTGACAGCTCTGATCGAGTCTGTCCTCAT
CACCCATCAGCCCACCTGGGACGACTGTCAGCAGCTGTTGGGGACTCTGCTGACCGGAGAAGAAAAACAA
CGGGTGCTCTTAGAGGCTAGAAAGGCGGTGCGGGGCGATGATGGGCGCCCCACTCAACTGCCCAATGAAG
TCGATGCCGCTTTTCCCCTCGAGCGCCCAGACTGGGATTACACCACCCAGGCAGGTAGGAACCACCTAGT
CCACTATCGCCAGTTGCTCCTAGCGGGTCTCCAAAACGCGGGCAGAAGCCCCACCAATTTGGCCAAGGTA
AAAGGAATAACACAAGGGCCCAATGAGTCTCCCTCGGCCTTCCTAGAGAGACTTAAGGAAGCCTATCGCA
GGTACACTCCTTATGACCCTGAGGACCCAGGGCAAGAAACTAATGTGTCTATGTCTTTCATTTGGCAGTC
TGCCCCAGACATTGGGAGAAAGTTAGAGAGGTTAGAAGATTTAAAAAACAAGACGCTTGGAGATTTGGTT
AGAGAGGCAGAAAAGATCTTTAATAAACGAGAAACCCCGGAAGAAAGAGAGGAACGTATCAGGAGAGAAA
CAGAGGAAAAAGAAGAACGCCGTAGGACAGAGGATGAGCAGAAAGAGAAAGAAAGAGATCGTAGGAGACA
TAGAGAGATGAGCAAGCTATTGGCCACTGTCGTTAGTGGACAGAAACAGGATAGACAGGGAGGAGAACGA
AGGAGGTCCCAACTCGATCGCGACCAGTGTGCCTACTGCAAAGAAAAGGGGCACTGGGCTAAAGATTGTC
CCAAGAAACCACGAGGACCTCGGGGACCAAGACCCCAGACCTCCCTCCTGACCCTAGATGACTCTGGCGG
CTCACTTCAACTGCCTCCACTTGAAAGACTGACACTGGGATCATTACAATTACCTCCTTTAGAACGATTA
ACACTCGGTTCACTACAGCTTCCGCCTCTTGAGAGATTGACATTAACGTCCACGCTGCTAATGGAGAACT
CGTCTGGAGATTACAAAGACGATGACGATAAGAAACGGACAGCCGACGGAAGCGAGTTCGAGTCACCAAA
GAAGAAGCGGAAAGTCAACCATGACCAGGAATTTGACCCCCCAAAGGTTTACCCACCTGTGCCAGCTGAG
AAGAGGAAGCCCATCCGCGTGCTGTCTCTCTTTGATGGGATTGCTACAGGGCTCCTGGTGCTGAAGGACC
TGGGCATCCAAGTGGACCGCTACATTGCCTCCGAGGTGTGTGAGGACTCCATCACGGTGGGCATGGTGCG
GCACCAGGGAAAGATCATGTACGTCGGGGACGTCCGCAGCGTCACACAGAAGCATATCCAGGAGTGGGGC
CCATTCGACCTGGTGATTGGAGGCAGTCCCTGCAATGACCTCTCCATTGTCAACCCTGCCCGCAAGGGAC
TTTATGAGGGTACTGGCCGCCTCTTCTTTGAGTTCTACCGCCTCCTGCATGATGCGCGGCCCAAGGAGGG
AGATGATCGCCCCTTCTTCTGGCTCTTTGAGAATGTGGTGGCCATGGGCGTTAGTGACAAGAGGGACATC
TCGCGATTTCTTGAGTCTAACCCCGTGATGATTGACGCCAAAGAAGTGTCTGCTGCACACAGGGCCCGTT
ACTTCTGGGGTAACCTTCCTGGCATGAACAGGCCTTTGGCATCCACTGTGAATGATAAGCTGGAGCTGCA
AGAGTGTCTGGAGCACGGCAGAATAGCCAAGTTCAGCAAAGTGAGGACCATTACCACCAGGTCAAACTCT
ATAAAGCAGGGCAAAGACCAGCATTTCCCCGTCTTCATGAACGAGAAGGAGGACATCCTGTGGTGCACTG
AAATGGAAAGGGTGTTTGGCTTCCCCGTCCACTACACAGACGTCTCCAACATGAGCCGCTTGGCGAGGCA
GAGACTGCTGGGCCGATCGTGGAGCGTGCCGGTCATCCGCCACCTCTTCGCTCCGCTGAAGGAATATTTT
GCTTGTGTGTCTAGCGGCAATAGTAACGCTAACAGCCGCGGGCCGAGCTTCAGCAGCGGCCTGGTGCCGT
TAAGCTTGCGCGGCAGCCATATGGGCCCTATGGAGATATACAAGACAGTGTCTGCATGGAAGAGACAGCC
AGTGCGGGTACTGAGCCTCTTCAGAAACATCGACAAGGTACTAAAGAGTTTGGGCTTCTTGGAAAGCGGT
TCTGGTTCTGGGGGAGGAACGCTGAAGTACGTGGAAGATGTCACAAATGTCGTGAGGAGAGACGTGGAGA
AATGGGGCCCCTTTGACCTGGTGTACGGCTCGACGCAGCCCCTAGGCAGCTCTTGTGATCGCTGTCCCGG
CTGGTACATGTTCCAGTTCCACCGGATCCTGCAGTATGCGCTGCCTCGCCAGGAGAGTCAGCGGCCCTTC
TTCTGGATATTCATGGACAATCTGCTGCTGACTGAGGATGACCAAGAGACAACTACCCGCTTCCTTCAGA
CAGAGGCTGTGACCCTCCAGGATGTCCGTGGCAGAGACTACCAGAATGCTATGCGGGTGTGGAGCAACAT
TCCAGGGCTGAAGAGCAAGCATGCGCCCCTGACCCCAAAGGAAGAAGAGTATCTGCAAGCCCAAGTCAGA
AGCAGGAGCAAGCTGGACGCCCCGAAAGTTGACCTCCTGGTGAAGAACTGCCTTCTCCCGCTGAGAGAGT
ACTTCAAGTATTTTTCTCAAAACTCACTTCCTCTTGGAGGGCCGAGCTCTGGCGCACCCCCACCAAGTGG
AGGGTCTCCTGCCGGGTCCCCAACATCTACTGAAGAAGGCACCAGCGAATCCGCAACGCCCGAGTCAGGC
CCTGGTACCTCCACAGAACCATCTGAAGGTAGTGCGCCTGGTTCCCCAGCTGGAAGCCCTACTTCCACCG
AAGAAGGCACGTCAACCGAACCAAGTGAAGGATCTGCCCCTGGGACCAGCACTGAACCATCTGAGATGGA
CAAGAAGTATTCTATCGGACTGGCCATCGGGACTAATAGCGTCGGGTGGGCCGTGATCACTGACGAGTAC
AAGGTGCCCTCTAAGAAGTTCAAGGTGCTCGGGAACACCGACCGGCATTCCATCAAGAAAAATCTGATCG
GAGCTCTCCTCTTTGATTCAGGGGAGACCGCTGAAGCAACCCGCCTCAAGCGGACTGCTAGACGGCGGTA
CACCAGGAGGAAGAACCGGATTTGTTACCTTCAAGAGATATTCTCCAACGAAATGGCAAAGGTCGACGAC
AGCTTCTTCCATAGGCTGGAAGAATCATTCCTCGTGGAAGAGGATAAGAAGCATGAACGGCATCCCATCT
TCGGTAATATCGTCGACGAGGTGGCCTATCACGAGAAATACCCAACCATCTACCATCTTCGCAAAAAGCT
GGTGGACTCAACCGACAAGGCAGACCTCCGGCTTATCTACCTGGCCCTGGCCCACATGATCAAGTTCAGA
GGCCACTTCCTGATCGAGGGCGACCTCAATCCTGACAATAGCGATGTGGATAAACTGTTCATCCAGCTGG
TGCAGACTTACAACCAGCTCTTTGAAGAGAACCCCATCAATGCAAGCGGAGTCGATGCCAAGGCCATTCT
GTCAGCCCGGCTGTCAAAGAGCCGCAGACTTGAGAATCTTATCGCTCAGCTGCCGGGTGAAAAGAAAAAT
GGACTGTTCGGGAACCTGATTGCTCTTTCACTTGGGCTGACTCCCAATTTCAAGTCTAATTTCGACCTGG
CAGAGGATGCCAAGCTGCAACTGTCCAAGGACACCTATGATGACGATCTCGACAACCTCCTGGCCCAGAT
CGGTGACCAATACGCCGACCTTTTCCTTGCTGCTAAGAATCTTTCTGACGCCATCCTGCTGTCTGACATT
CTCCGCGTGAACACTGAAATCACCAAGGCCCCTCTTTCAGCTTCAATGATTAAGCGGTATGATGAGCACC
ACCAGGACCTGACCCTGCTTAAGGCACTCGTCCGGCAGCAGCTTCCGGAGAAGTACAAGGAAATCTTCTT
TGACCAGTCAAAGAATGGATACGCCGGCTACATCGACGGAGGTGCCTCCCAAGAGGAATTTTATAAGTTT
ATCAAACCTATCCTTGAGAAGATGGACGGCACCGAAGAGCTCCTCGTGAAACTGAATCGGGAGGATCTGC
TGCGGAAGCAGCGCACTTTCGACAATGGGAGCATTCCCCACCAGATCCATCTTGGGGAGCTTCACGCCAT
CCTTCGGCGCCAAGAGGACTTCTACCCCTTTCTTAAGGACAACAGGGAGAAGATTGAGAAAATTCTCACT
TTCCGCATCCCCTACTACGTGGGACCCCTCGCCAGAGGAAATAGCCGGTTTGCTTGGATGACCAGAAAGT
CAGAAGAAACTATCACTCCCTGGAACTTCGAAGAGGTGGTGGACAAGGGAGCCAGCGCTCAGTCATTCAT
CGAACGGATGACTAACTTCGATAAGAACCTCCCCAATGAGAAGGTCCTGCCGAAACATTCCCTGCTCTAC
GAGTACTTTACCGTGTACAACGAGCTGACCAAGGTGAAATATGTCACCGAAGGGATGAGGAAGCCCGCAT
TCCTGTCAGGCGAACAAAAGAAGGCAATTGTGGACCTTCTGTTCAAGACCAATAGAAAGGTGACCGTGAA
GCAGCTGAAGGAGGACTATTTCAAGAAAATTGAATGCTTCGACTCTGTGGAGATTAGCGGGGTCGAAGAT
CGGTTCAACGCAAGCCTGGGTACCTACCATGATCTGCTTAAGATCATCAAGGACAAGGATTTTCTGGACA
ATGAGGAGAACGAGGACATCCTTGAGGACATTGTCCTGACTCTCACTCTGTTCGAGGACCGGGAAATGAT
CGAGGAGAGGCTTAAGACCTACGCCCATCTGTTCGACGATAAAGTGATGAAGCAACTTAAACGGAGAAGA
TATACCGGATGGGGACGCCTTAGCCGCAAACTCATCAACGGAATCCGGGACAAACAGAGCGGAAAGACCA
TTCTTGATTTCCTTAAGAGCGACGGATTCGCTAATCGCAACTTCATGCAACTTATCCATGATGATTCCCT
GACCTTTAAGGAGGACATCCAGAAGGCCCAAGTGTCTGGACAAGGTGACTCACTGCACGAGCATATCGCA
AATCTGGCTGGTTCACCCGCTATTAAGAAGGGTATTCTCCAGACCGTGAAAGTCGTGGACGAGCTGGTCA
AGGTGATGGGTCGCCATAAACCAGAGAACATTGTCATCGAGATGGCCAGGGAAAACCAGACTACCCAGAA
GGGACAGAAGAACAGCAGGGAGCGGATGAAAAGAATTGAGGAAGGGATTAAGGAGCTCGGGTCACAGATC
CTTAAAGAGCACCCGGTGGAAAACACCCAGCTTCAGAATGAGAAGCTCTATCTGTACTACCTTCAAAATG
GACGCGATATGTATGTGGACCAAGAGCTTGATATCAACAGGCTCTCAGACTACGACGTGGACGCCATCGT
CCCTCAGAGCTTCCTCAAAGACGACTCAATTGACAATAAGGTGCTGACTCGCTCAGACAAGAACCGGGGA
AAGTCAGATAACGTGCCCTCAGAGGAAGTCGTGAAAAAGATGAAGAACTATTGGCGCCAGCTTCTGAACG
CAAAGCTGATCACTCAGCGGAAGTTCGACAATCTCACTAAGGCTGAGAGGGGCGGACTGAGCGAACTGGA
CAAAGCAGGATTCATTAAACGGCAACTTGTGGAGACTCGGCAGATTACTAAACATGTCGCCCAAATCCTT
GACTCACGCATGAATACCAAGTACGACGAAAACGACAAACTTATCCGCGAGGTGAAGGTGATTACCCTGA
AGTCCAAGCTGGTCAGCGATTTCAGAAAGGACTTTCAATTCTACAAAGTGCGGGAGATCAATAACTATCA
TCATGCTCATGACGCATATCTGAATGCCGTGGTGGGAACCGCCCTGATCAAGAAGTACCCAAAGCTGGAA
AGCGAGTTCGTGTACGGAGACTACAAGGTCTACGACGTGCGCAAGATGATTGCCAAATCTGAGCAGGAGA
TCGGAAAGGCCACCGCAAAGTACTTCTTCTACAGCAACATCATGAATTTCTTCAAGACCGAAATCACCCT
TGCAAACGGTGAGATCCGGAAGAGGCCGCTCATCGAGACTAATGGGGAGACTGGCGAAATCGTGTGGGAC
AAGGGCAGAGATTTCGCTACCGTGCGCAAAGTGCTTTCTATGCCTCAAGTGAACATCGTGAAGAAAACCG
AGGTGCAAACCGGAGGCTTTTCTAAGGAATCAATCCTCCCCAAGCGCAACTCCGACAAGCTCATTGCAAG
GAAGAAGGATTGGGACCCTAAGAAGTACGGCGGATTCGATTCACCAACTGTGGCTTATTCTGTCCTGGTC
GTGGCTAAGGTGGAAAAAGGAAAGTCTAAGAAGCTCAAGAGCGTGAAGGAACTGCTGGGTATCACCATTA
TGGAGCGCAGCTCCTTCGAGAAGAACCCAATTGACTTTCTCGAAGCCAAAGGTTACAAGGAAGTCAAGAA
GGACCTTATCATCAAGCTCCCAAAGTATAGCCTGTTCGAACTGGAGAATGGGCGGAAGCGGATGCTCGCC
TCCGCTGGCGAACTTCAGAAGGGTAATGAGCTGGCTCTCCCCTCCAAGTACGTGAATTTCCTCTACCTTG
CAAGCCATTACGAGAAGCTGAAGGGGAGCCCCGAGGACAACGAGCAAAAGCAACTGTTTGTGGAGCAGCA
TAAGCATTATCTGGACGAGATCATTGAGCAGATTTCCGAGTTTTCTAAACGCGTCATTCTCGCTGATGCC
AACCTCGATAAAGTCCTTAGCGCATACAATAAGCACAGAGACAAACCAATTCGGGAGCAGGCTGAGAATA
TCATCCACCTGTTCACCCTCACCAATCTTGGTGCCCCTGCCGCATTCAAGTACTTCGACACCACCATCGA
CCGGAAACGCTATACCTCCACCAAAGAAGTGCTGGACGCCACCCTCATCCACCAGAGCATCACCGGACTT
TACGAAACTCGGATTGACCTCTCACAGCTCGGAGGGGATGCCTATCCCTATGACGTGCCCGATTATGCCA
GCCTGGGCAGCGGCTCCCCCAAGAAAAAACGCAAGGTGGAAGATCCTAAGAAAAAGCGGAAAGTGGACGG
CATTGGTAGTGGGAGCAACGGCAGCAGCGGATCCAGCGAGCTGATTAAGGAGAACATGCACATGAAGCTG
TACATGGAGGGCACCGTGGACAACCATCACTTCAAGTGCACATCCGAGGGCGAAGGCAAGCCCTACGAGG
GCACCCAGACCATGAGAATCAAGGTGGTCGAGGGCGGCCCTCTCCCCTTCGCCTTCGACATCCTGGCTAC
TAGCTTCCTCTACGGCAGCAAGACCTTCATCAACCACACCCAGGGCATCCCCGACTTCTTCAAGCAGTCC
TTCCCTGAGGGCTTCACATGGGAGAGAGTCACCACATACGAAGACGGGGGCGTGCTGACCGCTACCCAGG
ACACCAGCCTCCAGGACGGCTGCCTCATCTACAACGTCAAGATCAGAGGGGTGAACTTCACATCCAACGG
CCCTGTGATGCAGAAGAAAACACTCGGCTGGGAGGCCTTCACCGAGACGCTGTACCCCGCTGACGGCGGC
CTGGAAGGCAGAAACGACATGGCCCTGAAGCTCGTGGGCGGGAGCCATCTGATCGCAAACATCAAGACCA
CATATAGATCCAAGAAACCCGCTAAGAACCTCAAGATGCCTGGCGTCTACTATGTGGACTACAGACTGGA
AAGAATCAAGGAGGCCAACAACGAGACCTACGTCGAGCAGCACGAGGTGGCAGTGGCCAGATACTGCGAC
CTCCCTAGCAAACTGGGGCACAAGCTTAATGGCGGTGGCGGAGGGATGAACAATTCCCAGGGAAGAGTGA
CCTTCGAGGATGTCACTGTGAACTTCACCCAGGGGGAGTGGCAGCGGCTGAATCCCGAACAGAGAAACTT
GTACAGGGATGTGATGCTGGAGAATTACAGCAACCTTGTCTCTGTGGGACAAGGGGAAACCACCAAACCC
GATGTGATCTTGAGGTTGGAACAAGGAAAGGAGCCATGGTTGGAGGAAGAGGAAGTGCTGGGAAGTGGCC
GTGCAGAAAAAAATGGGGACATTGGAGGGCAGATTTGGAAGCCAAAGGATGTGAAAGAGAGTCTCTCTGG
CGGCTCAAAAAGAACCGCCGACGGCAGCGAATTCGAGCCCAAGAAGAAGCGGAAAGTCTGAGATCTTTTT
CCCTCTGCCAAAAATTATGGGGACATCATGAAGCCCCTTGAGCATCTGACTTCTGGCTAATAAAGGAAAT
TTATTTTCATTGCAATAGTGTGTTGGAATTTTTTGTGTCTCTCACTCGGAAGGACATATGGGAGGGCAAA
TCATTTAAAACATCAGAATGAGTATTTGGTTTAGAGTTTGGCAACATATGCCCATATGCTGGCTGCCATG
AACAAAGGTTGGCTATAAAGAGGTCATCAGTATATGAAACAGCCCCCTGCTGTCCATTCCTTATTCCATA
GAAAAGCCTTGACTTGAGGTTAGATTTTTTTTATATTTTGTTTTGTGTTATTTTTTTCTTTAACATCCCT
AAAATTTTCCTTACATGTTTTACTAGCCAGATTTTTCCTCCTCTCCTGACTACTCCCAGTCATAGCTGTC
CCTCTTCTCTTATGGAGATCCCTCGACGGATCGGCCGCAATTCGTAACCATGTCATAGCTGTTTCCTGTG
TGAAATTGTTATCCGCTCACAATTCCACACAACATACGAGCCGGAAGCATAAAGTGTAAAGCCTGGGGTG
CCTAATGAGTGAGCTAACTCACATTAATTGCGTTGCGCTCACTGCCCGCTTTCCAGTCGGGAAACCTGTC
GTGCCAGCTGCATTAATGAATCGGCCAACGCGCGGGGAGAGGCGGTTTGCGTATTGGGCGCTCTTCCGCT
TCCTCGCTCACTGACTCGCTGCGCTCGGTCGTTCGGCTGCGGCGAGCGGTATCAGCTCACTCAAAGGCGG
TAATACGGTTATCCACAGAATCAGGGGATAACGCAGGAAAGAACATGTGAGCAAAAGGCCAGCAAAAGGC
CAGGAACCGTAAAAAGGCCGCGTTGCTGGCGTTTTTCCATAGGCTCCGCCCCCCTGACGAGCATCACAAA
AATCGACGCTCAAGTCAGAGGTGGCGAAACCCGACAGGACTATAAAGATACCAGGCGTTTCCCCCTGGAA
GCTCCCTCGTGCGCTCTCCTGTTCCGACCCTGCCGCTTACCGGATACCTGTCCGCCTTTCTCCCTTCGGG
AAGCGTGGCGCTTTCTCATAGCTCACGCTGTAGGTATCTCAGTTCGGTGTGGGTCGTTCGCTCCAAGCTG
GGCTGTGTGCACGAACCCCCCGTTCAGCCCGACCGCTGCGCCTTATCCGGTAACTATCGTCTTGAGTCCA
ACCCGGTAAGACACGACTTATCGCCACTGGCAGCAGCCACTGGTAACAGGATTAGCAGAGCGAGGTATGT
AGGCGGTGCTACAGAGTTCTTGAAGTGGTGGCCTAACTACGGCTACACTAGAAGAACAGTATTTGGTATC
TGCGCTCTGCTGAAGCCAGTTACCTTCGGAAAAAGAGTTGGTAGCTCTTGATCCGGCAAACAAACCACCG
CTGGTAGCGGTGGTTTTTTTGTTTGCAAGCAGCAGATTACGCGCAGAAAAAAAGGATCTCAA
Features (pLannotate 1.2.2; 21 found; start..end, strand, type, name):
    171..1031    -  CDS            AmpR: β-lactamase; bla; confers resistance to ampicillin, carbenicillin, and related antibiotics
   1032..1136    -  promoter       AmpR promoter: bla
   1189..1617    -  rep_origin     f1 ori (sequence partly withheld): f1 bacteriophage origin of replication; arrow indicates direction of (+) strand synthesis
   1622..1777    -  CDS            lacZα (fragment): LacZα fragment of β-galactosidase; lacZ fragment
   1785..1803    +  promoter       T7 promoter: promoter for bacteriophage T7 RNA polymerase
   1812..1841    +  misc_feature   MCS (fragment): pBluescript multiple cloning site
   1924..2303    +  enhancer       CMV enhancer: human cytomegalovirus immediate early enhancer
   2304..2507    +  promoter       CMV promoter: human cytomegalovirus (CMV) immediate early promoter
   2619..3191    +  intron         β-globin intron: intron from rabbit β-globin gene
   3289..3705    +  CDS            gag (truncated): truncated Moloney murine leukemia virus (MMLV) gag gene lacking the start codon
   5134..6036    +  CDS            Dnmt3a (fragment): DNM3A_MOUSE - Experimental evidence at protein level: Swiss-Prot protein existence level 1. Required for genome-wide de novo methylation and is essential for the establishment of DNA methylation patterns during development (PubMed:9662389, PubMed:11399089, PubMed:10555141, PubMed:11919202, PubMed:16567415, PubMed:17713477). DNA methylation is coordinated with methylation of histones (PubMed:9662389, PubMed:11399089, PubMed:10555141, PubMed:11919202, PubMed:16567415, PubMed:17713477). It modifies DNA in a non-processive manner and also methylates non-CpG sites (PubMed:9662389, PubMed:11399089,
   6121..6762    +  CDS            Dnmt3l (fragment): DNM3L_MOUSE - Experimental evidence at protein level: Swiss-Prot protein existence level 1. Catalytically inactive regulatory factor of DNA methyltransferases that can either promote or inhibit DNA methylation depending on the context (PubMed:11719692, PubMed:15318244, PubMed:15671018, PubMed:24074865). Essential for the function of DNMT3A and DNMT3B: activates DNMT3A and DNMT3B by binding to their catalytic domain (PubMed:15671018). Acts by accelerating the binding of DNA and S-adenosyl-L-methionine (AdoMet) to the methyltransferases and dissociates from the complex after DNA binding to the m
   7003..11106   +  CDS            cas9: CAS9_STRP1 - Also known as csn1 From Streptococcus pyogenes serotype M1.
  11242..11937   +  CDS            TagBFP: TagBFP is a basic (constitutively fluorescent) blue fluorescent protein published in 2008, derived from Entacmaea quadricolor. It is reported to be a very rapidly-maturing monomer with very low acid sensitivity.
  11953..12255   +  CDS            ZIM3 (fragment): ZIM3_HUMAN - Also known as ZNF657. Experimental evidence at protein level: Swiss-Prot protein existence level 1. May be involved in transcriptional regulation. From Homo sapiens (Human).
  12386..12441   +  polyA_signal   β-globin poly(A) signal: rabbit β-globin polyadenylation signal (Gil and Proudfoot, 1987)
  12821..12843   -  protein_bind   lac operator (fragment): The lac repressor binds to the lac operator to inhibit transcription in E. coli. This inhibition can be relieved by adding lactose or isopropyl-β-D-thiogalactopyranoside (IPTG). lac repressor encoded by lacI
  12847..12877   -  promoter       lac promoter: promoter for the E. coli lac operon
  12892..12913   -  protein_bind   CAP binding site: CAP binding activates transcription in the presence of cAMP. E. coli catabolite activator protein
  12926..13018   -  CDS            lacI (fragment): lac repressor; lacI; The lac repressor binds to the lac operator to inhibit transcription in E. coli. This inhibition can be relieved by adding lactose or isopropyl-β-D-thiogalactopyranoside (IPTG).
  13201..13789   -  rep_origin     ori: high-copy-number ColE1/pMB1/pBR322/pUC origin of replication
