[The description below was written by a language model from this plasmid's Addgene catalogue record and pLannotate feature annotations shown in this document.]
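Description:
pCMV-MMLVgag-D3A-3L-dCas9-ZIM3 is a 13.8 kb mammalian expression plasmid on a backbone the record calls pCDNA3-like. It is maintained in E. coli through a high-copy ColE1/pUC-type origin and selected with ampicillin via the β-lactamase gene. The backbone also carries an f1 phage origin and leftover cloning-vector elements (lacZα fragment, lac promoter/operator, T7 promoter, partial multiple cloning site) that play no evident role in the payload. No mammalian selection marker is annotated.

The roughly 9 kb synthetic insert is transcribed from the CMV immediate-early enhancer and promoter, followed by a rabbit β-globin intron that aids expression, and terminated by the rabbit β-globin polyadenylation signal. It encodes a single large fusion protein. Moloney murine leukemia virus gag sits at the N-terminus, although the automated annotation marks only a truncated portion of it. Gag is followed by a Dnmt3a fragment, which supplies de novo DNA methyltransferase activity, and a fragment of its stimulatory cofactor Dnmt3L. Next come Streptococcus pyogenes Cas9, catalytically dead according to the construct name, then a TagBFP reporter and a C-terminal ZIM3 fragment, which per the cited source is a potent KRAB repressor domain. FLAG and HA tags are catalogued but not annotated in the feature table. The editor portion derives from CRISPRoff-v2.1 and the gag portion from an earlier gag-cargo plasmid.

Fusing the epigenome editor to gag directs it into budding virus-like particles. The stated purpose is production of RENDER particles carrying DNMT3A-3L-dCas9-ZIM3, for transient ribonucleoprotein delivery and programmable gene silencing. The other components needed for particle production, and the guide RNA, are not encoded on this plasmid.
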