Addgene plasmid #240531: pCMV-MMLVgag-D3A-3L-dCas9-ZIM3
Purpose: Expresses MMLVgag–DNMT3A-3L-dCas9-ZIM3 for producing RENDER-DNMT3A-3L-dCas9-ZIM3
Depositing lab: James Nuñez. Depositing organization: University of California, Berkeley. Publication: Programmable epigenome editing by transient delivery of CRISPR epigenome editor ribonucleoproteins. Xu D, Besselink S, Ramadoss GN, Dierks PH, Lubin JP, Pattali RK, Brim JI, Christenson AE, Colias PJ, Ornelas IJ, Nguyen CD, Chasins SE, Conklin BR, Nunez JK. Nat Commun. 2025 Aug 26;16(1):7948. doi: 10.1038/s41467-025-63167-x. PubMed 40858609.
Backbone
  Vector backbone: pCDNA3-like
  Backbone size w/o insert (bp): 4762
  Total vector size (bp): 13789
  Vector type: Mammalian Expression
Growth in bacteria
  Bacterial resistance: Ampicillin, 100 μg/mL
  Growth temperature: 37°C
  Growth strain: DH5alpha
  Copy number: High Copy
Gene/Insert
  Gene/Insert name: MMLVgag-D3A-3L-dCas9-ZIM3
  Species: Synthetic
  Insert size (bp): 9027
  Tag / fusion protein: FLAG, HA
Resource information
  A portion of this plasmid was derived from a plasmid made by: MMLVgag is from pCMV-MMLVgag-3xNES-ABE8e (Plasmid #181751), DNMT3A-3L-dCas9 is from CRISPRoff-v2.1 (Plasmid #167981), and ZIM3 sequence was obtained from previous study (Alerasool, N., Segal, D., Lee, H. & Taipale, M. An efficient KRAB domain for CRISPRi applications in human cells. Nat Methods 17, 1093–1096 (2020).) and synthesized.
Terms and licenses: Academic/Nonprofit Terms; Industry Terms: Not Available to Industry
How to cite: pCMV-MMLVgag-D3A-3L-dCas9-ZIM3 was a gift from James Nuñez (Addgene plasmid # 240531 ; http://n2t.net/addgene:240531 ; RRID:Addgene_240531)
